Addgene plasmid #121778: LA102: pMVP (L3-L2) P2A-eYFP + WPRE
Purpose: pMVP L3-L2 entry plasmid, contains eYFP-P2A + WPRE for 3- or 4-component MultiSite Gateway Pro assembly. Allows expression of C-term eYFP linked by P2A to gene of interest in lentivirus vectors.
Depositing lab: Christopher Newgard. Depositing organization: Duke University. Publication: Creation of versatile cloning platforms for transgene expression and dCas9-based epigenome editing. Haldeman JM, Conway AE, Arlotto ME, Slentz DH, Muoio DM, Becker TC, Newgard CB. Nucleic Acids Res. 2018 Dec 27. pii: 5264291. doi: 10.1093/nar/gky1286. PubMed 30590691.
Backbone
  Vector backbone: pDONR221 P3-P2
  Backbone manufacturer: Invitrogen
  Backbone size w/o insert (bp): 2555
  Vector type: Synthetic Biology ; pMVP Gateway Entry Plasmid
Growth in bacteria
  Bacterial resistance: Kanamycin, 50 μg/mL
  Growth temperature: 37°C
  Growth strain: DH5alpha
  Copy number: High Copy
Gene/Insert
  Gene/Insert name: P2A-eYFP + WPRE
  Species: Synthetic
  Insert size (bp): 1468
  Cloning method: Gateway Cloning
  Sequencing primers: 5′ M13F; 3′ M13R
Terms and licenses: Academic/Nonprofit Terms; Industry Terms: Not Available to Industry
How to cite: LA102: pMVP (L3-L2) P2A-eYFP + WPRE was a gift from Christopher Newgard (Addgene plasmid # 121778 ; http://n2t.net/addgene:121778 ; RRID:Addgene_121778)
