[The description below was written by a language model from this plasmid's Addgene catalogue record and pLannotate feature annotations shown in this document.]
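Description:
LA102: pMVP (L3-L2) P2A-eYFP + WPRE is a MultiSite Gateway Pro entry plasmid from the pMVP modular cloning system, built on the Invitrogen pDONR221 P3-P2 backbone. It is a small (about 4 kb) bacterial cloning plasmid, maintained at high copy through a ColE1/pUC-type origin and selected with kanamycin via the aminoglycoside phosphotransferase gene. The backbone also carries the rrnB T1 and T2 transcription terminators upstream of the cassette, which insulate the insert from read-through transcription, a T7 promoter beyond the attL2 site, and short lacI and lacZα remnants that have no functional role here. It has no promoter of its own for expressing the payload in mammalian cells.

The roughly 1.5 kb synthetic insert lies between attL3 and attL2 recombination sites, which define its position as the final (3′) module in a 3- or 4-component LR Clonase assembly. It consists of a P2A self-cleaving peptide sequence followed by a mammalian codon-optimised eYFP coding sequence and then the woodchuck hepatitis virus posttranscriptional regulatory element (WPRE). The feature table annotates eYFP and WPRE but not the P2A itself, which presumably occupies the short interval between attL3 and the eYFP start. When recombined downstream of an entry clone carrying a gene of interest, the module places eYFP in frame after that gene, so that ribosomal skipping at P2A yields the protein of interest and the fluorescent reporter as separate polypeptides from a single transcript. The WPRE enhances transcript stability and expression. According to the record, this element is intended for assembly into lentiviral destination vectors, where eYFP marks transduced cells.
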