Features (pLannotate 1.2.2; 11 found; start..end, strand, type, name):
    121..213     +  CDS            lacI (fragment): lac repressor; lacI; The lac repressor binds to the lac operator to inhibit transcription in E. coli. This inhibition can be relieved by adding lactose or isopropyl-β-D-thiogalactopyranoside (IPTG).
    268..295     -  terminator     rrnB T2 terminator: transcription terminator T2 from the E. coli rrnB gene
    427..470     +  terminator     rrnB T1 terminator: Escherichia coli rrnB; transcription terminator T1 from the E. coli rrnB gene
    517..553     -  CDS            lacZα (fragment): LacZα fragment of β-galactosidase; lacZ fragment
    570..665     +  protein_bind   attL3: mutant version of attL; recombination site for the Gateway® LR reaction LR Clonase™
    743..1462    +  CDS            EYFP: enhanced YFP mammalian codon-optimized
   1519..2107    +  misc_feature   WPRE: woodchuck hepatitis virus posttranscriptional regulatory element
   2135..2234    -  protein_bind   attL2: mutant version of attL; recombination site for the Gateway® LR reaction LR Clonase™
   2265..2283    -  promoter       T7 promoter: promoter for bacteriophage T7 RNA polymerase
   2417..3226    +  CDS            KanR: aminoglycoside phosphotransferase; aph(3')-Ia; confers resistance to kanamycin in bacteria or G418 (Geneticin®) in eukaryotes
   3373..3961    +  rep_origin     ori: high-copy-number ColE1/pMB1/pBR322/pUC origin of replication
>Addgene plasmid #121778 | LA102: pMVP (L3-L2) P2A-eYFP + WPRE | addgene full sequence | sequence record 237274 | Addgene NGS Result
CTTTCCTGCGTTATCCCCTGATTCTGTGGATAACCGTATTACCGCCTTTGAGTGAGCTGATACCGCTCGC
CGCAGCCGAACGACCGAGCGCAGCGAGTCAGTGAGCGAGGAAGCGGAAGAGCGCCCAATACGCAAACCGC
CTCTCCCCGCGCGTTGGCCGATTCATTAATGCAGCTGGCACGACAGGTTTCCCGACTGGAAAGCGGGCAG
TGAGCGCAACGCAATTAATACGCGTACCGCTAGCCAGGAAGAGTTTGTAGAAACGCAAAAAGGCCATCCG
TCAGGATGGCCTTCTGCTTAGTTTGATGCCTGGCAGTTTATGGCGGGCGTCCTGCCCGCCACCCTCCGGG
CCGTTGCTTCACAACGTTCAAATCCGCTCCCGGCGGATTTGTCCTACTCAGGAGAGCGTTCACCGACAAA
CAACAGATAAAACGAAAGGCCCAGTCTTCCGACTGAGCCTTTCGTTTTATTTGATGCCTGGCAGTTCCCT
ACTCTCGCGTTAACGCTAGCATGGATGTTTTCCCAGTCACGACGTTGTAAAACGACGGCCAGTCTTAAGC
TCGGGCCCCAAATAATGATTTTATTTTGACTGATAGTGACCTGTTCGTTGCAACAAATTGATGAGCAATG
CTTTTTTATAATGCCAACTTTGTATAATAAAGTTGGTGGCGGATCCGGAGCTACTAATTTCTCTCTGTTA
AAGCAGGCAGGAGATGTGGAGGAGAATCCAGGTCCTAAGGGAATGGTGAGCAAGGGCGAGGAGCTGTTCA
CCGGGGTGGTGCCCATCCTGGTCGAGCTGGACGGCGACGTAAACGGCCACAAGTTCAGCGTGTCCGGCGA
GGGCGAGGGCGATGCCACCTACGGCAAGCTGACCCTGAAGTTCATCTGCACCACCGGCAAGCTGCCCGTG
CCCTGGCCCACCCTCGTGACCACCTTCGGCTACGGCCTGCAGTGCTTCGCCCGCTACCCCGACCACATGA
AGCAGCACGACTTCTTCAAGTCCGCCATGCCCGAAGGCTACGTCCAGGAGCGCACCATCTTCTTCAAGGA
CGACGGCAACTACAAGACCCGCGCCGAGGTGAAGTTCGAGGGCGACACCCTGGTGAACCGCATCGAGCTG
AAGGGCATCGACTTCAAGGAGGACGGCAACATCCTGGGGCACAAGCTGGAGTACAACTACAACAGCCACA
ACGTCTATATCATGGCCGACAAGCAGAAGAACGGCATCAAGGTGAACTTCAAGATCCGCCACAACATCGA
GGACGGCAGCGTGCAGCTCGCCGACCACTACCAGCAGAACACCCCCATCGGCGACGGCCCCGTGCTGCTG
CCCGACAACCACTACCTGAGCTACCAGTCCGCCCTGAGCAAAGACCCCAACGAGAAGCGCGATCACATGG
TCCTGCTGGAGTTCGTGACCGCCGCCGGGATCACTCTCGGCATGGACGAGCTGTACAAGTAAGAATTCTG
AAGCTTAGCCTAGAGCTCCTATAGTGAGACCGGTTAGTAATGATCGACAATCAACCTCTGGATTACAAAA
TTTGTGAAAGATTGACTGGTATTCTTAACTATGTTGCTCCTTTTACGCTATGTGGATACGCTGCTTTAAT
GCCTTTGTATCATGCTATTGCTTCCCGTATGGCTTTCATTTTCTCCTCCTTGTATAAATCCTGGTTGCTG
TCTCTTTATGAGGAGTTGTGGCCCGTTGTCAGGCAACGTGGCGTGGTGTGCACTGTGTTTGCTGACGCAA
CCCCCACTGGTTGGGGCATTGCCACCACCTGTCAGCTCCTTTCCGGGACTTTCGCTTTCCCCCTCCCTAT
TGCCACGGCGGAACTCATCGCCGCCTGCCTTGCCCGCTGCTGGACAGGGGCTCGGCTGTTGGGCACTGAC
AATTCCGTGGTGTTGTCGGGGAAGCTGACGTCCTTTCCATGGCTGCTCGCCTGTGTTGCCACCTGGATTC
TGCGCGGGACGTCCTTCTGCTACGTCCCTTCGGCCCTCAATCCAGCGGACCTTCCTTCCCGCGGCCTGCT
GCCGGCTCTGCGGCCTCTTCCGCGTCTTCGCCTTCGCCCTCAGACGAGTCGGATCTCCCTTTGGGCCGCC
TCCCCGCCTGGCGATGGTACTGTCCTAGTACCTGACCCAGCTTTCTTGTACAAAGTTGGCATTATAAGAA
AGCATTGCTTATCAATTTGTTGCAACGAACAGGTCACTATCAGTCAAAATAAAATCATTATTTGCCATCC
AGCTGCAGGGCGGCCGCGATATCCCCTATAGTGAGTCGTATTACATGGTCATAGCTGTTTCCTGGCAGCT
CTGGCCCGTGTCTCAAAATCTCTGATGTTACATTGCACAAGATAAAAATATATCATCATGAACAATAAAA
CTGTCTGCTTACATAAACAGTAATACAAGGGGTGTTATGAGCCATATTCAACGGGAAACGTCGAGGCCGC
GATTAAATTCCAACATGGATGCTGATTTATATGGGTATAAATGGGCTCGCGATAATGTCGGGCAATCAGG
TGCGACAATCTATCGCTTGTATGGGAAGCCCGATGCGCCAGAGTTGTTTCTGAAACATGGCAAAGGTAGC
GTTGCCAATGATGTTACAGATGAGATGGTCAGACTAAACTGGCTGACGGAATTTATGCCTCTTCCGACCA
TCAAGCATTTTATCCGTACTCCTGATGATGCATGGTTACTCACCACTGCGATCCCCGGAAAAACAGCATT
CCAGGTATTAGAAGAATATCCTGATTCAGGTGAAAATATTGTTGATGCGCTGGCAGTGTTCCTGCGCCGG
TTGCATTCGATTCCTGTTTGTAATTGTCCTTTTAACAGCGATCGCGTATTTCGTCTCGCTCAGGCGCAAT
CACGAATGAATAACGGTTTGGTTGATGCGAGTGATTTTGATGACGAGCGTAATGGCTGGCCTGTTGAACA
AGTCTGGAAAGAAATGCATAAACTTTTGCCATTCTCACCGGATTCAGTCGTCACTCATGGTGATTTCTCA
CTTGATAACCTTATTTTTGACGAGGGGAAATTAATAGGTTGTATTGATGTTGGACGAGTCGGAATCGCAG
ACCGATACCAGGATCTTGCCATCCTATGGAACTGCCTCGGTGAGTTTTCTCCTTCATTACAGAAACGGCT
TTTTCAAAAATATGGTATTGATAATCCTGATATGAATAAATTGCAGTTTCATTTGATGCTCGATGAGTTT
TTCTAATCAGAATTGGTTAATTGGTTGTAACACTGGCAGAGCATTACGCTGACTTGACGGGACGGCGCAA
GCTCATGACCAAAATCCCTTAACGTGAGTTACGCGTCGTTCCACTGAGCGTCAGACCCCGTAGAAAAGAT
CAAAGGATCTTCTTGAGATCCTTTTTTTCTGCGCGTAATCTGCTGCTTGCAAACAAAAAAACCACCGCTA
CCAGCGGTGGTTTGTTTGCCGGATCAAGAGCTACCAACTCTTTTTCCGAAGGTAACTGGCTTCAGCAGAG
CGCAGATACCAAATACTGTTCTTCTAGTGTAGCCGTAGTTAGGCCACCACTTCAAGAACTCTGTAGCACC
GCCTACATACCTCGCTCTGCTAATCCTGTTACCAGTGGCTGCTGCCAGTGGCGATAAGTCGTGTCTTACC
GGGTTGGACTCAAGACGATAGTTACCGGATAAGGCGCAGCGGTCGGGCTGAACGGGGGGTTCGTGCACAC
AGCCCAGCTTGGAGCGAACGACCTACACCGAACTGAGATACCTACAGCGTGAGCTATGAGAAAGCGCCAC
GCTTCCCGAAGGGAGAAAGGCGGACAGGTATCCGGTAAGCGGCAGGGTCGGAACAGGAGAGCGCACGAGG
GAGCTTCCAGGGGGAAACGCCTGGTATCTTTATAGTCCTGTCGGGTTTCGCCACCTCTGACTTGAGCGTC
GATTTTTGTGATGCTCGTCAGGGGGGCGGAGCCTATGGAAAAACGCCAGCAACGCGGCCTTTTTACGGTT
CCTGGCCTTTTGCTGGCCTTTTGCTCACATGTT
